Addgene plasmid #20449: pWZL Neo Myr Flag CDK5
Depositing lab: William Hahn & Jean Zhao. Depositing organization: Dana-Farber Cancer Institute. Publication: Integrative Genomic Approaches Identify IKBKE as a Breast Cancer Oncogene (Kinase Library Clones). Boehm JS, Zhao JJ, Yao J, Kim SY, Firestein R, Dunn IF, Sjostrom SK, Garraway LA, Weremowicz S, Richardson AL, Greulich H, Stewart CJ, Mulvey LA, Shen RR, Ambrogio L, Hirozane-Kishikawa T, Hill DE, Vidal M, Meyerson M, Grenier JK, Hinkle G, Root DE, Roberts TM, Lander ES, Polyak K, Hahn WC. Cell. 2007 Jun 15. 129(6):1065-1079. 10.1016/j.cell.2007.03.052 PubMed 17574021.
Backbone
  Vector backbone: pWZL-Neo-Myr-Flag-DEST
  Backbone manufacturer: William Hahn Lab (available at Addgene, #15300)
  Vector type: Mammalian Expression, Retroviral
  Selectable markers: Neomycin (select with G418)
Growth in bacteria
  Bacterial resistance: Ampicillin, 100 μg/mL
  Growth temperature: 37°C
  Growth strain: Stbl3
  Growth instructions: Stbl3 cells to prevent recombination.
  Copy number: Unknown
Gene/Insert
  Gene/Insert name: CDK5 (alt name: cyclin-dependent kinase 5)
  Species: H. sapiens (human)
  GenBank ID: NM_004935
  Entrez Gene: CDK5 (a.k.a. LIS7, PSSALRE)
  Tag / fusion protein: Myr (N terminal on backbone); Flag (N terminal on backbone)
  Cloning method: Gateway Cloning
  Sequencing primers: 5′ pWZL-Fwd (GAA CCT CCT CGT TCG ACC); 3′ pWZL-Rev (TTC CGG GCC CTC ACA TTG)
Resource information
  A portion of this plasmid was derived from a plasmid made by: 1-D2
Terms and licenses: Academic/Nonprofit Terms; Industry Terms: Not Available to Industry
Depositor comments: ORFs were cloned into Gateway compatible pEntry vectors. An LR recombination reaction was performed to move the ORF to pWZL-Neo-Myr-Flag DEST such that the ORF would have 5' myristoylation and flag tags. This plasmid is part of a kinase library, and the gene has been verified, but has not been fully sequenced for minor mutations. Please see the following link for plasmids from this article that are not part of the kinase library http://www.addgene.org/pubmed/17574021
How to cite: pWZL Neo Myr Flag CDK5 was a gift from William Hahn & Jean Zhao (Addgene plasmid # 20449 ; http://n2t.net/addgene:20449 ; RRID:Addgene_20449)
