[The description below was written by a language model from this plasmid's Addgene catalogue record.]
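Description:
pWZL Neo Myr Flag CDK5 is a retroviral mammalian expression plasmid carrying the human cyclin-dependent kinase 5 (CDK5) open reading frame in the pWZL-Neo-Myr-Flag-DEST Gateway destination backbone. It is propagated in bacteria under ampicillin selection, and a recombination-deficient host strain is recommended, a common precaution for vectors containing repeated retroviral sequences. The copy number is listed as unknown. In mammalian cells, transduced or transfected populations are selected with G418 through the neomycin resistance marker. No feature table is provided, so the promoter driving the insert, the origin of replication and the arrangement of the selection cassette are not stated. In retroviral vectors of this general type, expression usually comes from the viral long terminal repeat, but this is not confirmed here.

The CDK5 ORF was first cloned into a Gateway entry vector and then moved into the destination vector by an LR recombination reaction. This places it in frame behind two backbone-encoded N-terminal elements, a myristoylation signal and a Flag epitope. The myristoylation signal directs lipid modification of the fusion protein and so targets it to membranes, a strategy often used to promote kinase activation. The Flag tag allows detection or immunoprecipitation with standard antibodies.

The construct is one clone from a library of myristoylated, Flag-tagged human kinases built for gain-of-function screening in a study aimed at identifying breast cancer oncogenes. It suits stable retroviral delivery and overexpression of membrane-targeted CDK5. The depositors note that the identity of the gene has been verified, but the clone has not been fully sequenced, so minor mutations cannot be excluded.
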