>Addgene plasmid #20449 | pWZL Neo Myr Flag CDK5 | addgene partial sequence | sequence record 26272 | 20449 with pWZL-Fwd
CTCCTTCTCTAGGCGCCGGCCGGATCCAGAATTCGCCACCATGGGGTCTTCAAAATCTAAACCAAAGGAC
CCCAGCCAGCGCCGGCGCAGGATCCGAGGTTACCTTGACTACAAAGACGATGACGACAAGCAATTGACAA
GTTTGTACAAAAAAGTTGGCATGCAGAAATACGAGAAACTGGAAAAGATTGGGGAAGGCACCTACGGAAC
TGTGTTCAAGGCCAAAAACCGGGAGACTCATGAGATCGTGGCTCTGAAACGGGTGAGGCTGGATGACGAT
GATGAGGGTGTGCCGAGTTCCGCCCTCCGGGAGATCTGCCTACTCAAGGAGCTGAAGCACAAGAACATCG
TCAGGCTTCATGACGTCCTGCACAGCGACAAGAAGCTGACTTTGGTTTTTGAATTCTGTGACCAGGACCT
GAAGAAGTATTTTGACAGTTGCAATGGTGACCTCGATCCTGAGATTGTAAAGTCATTCCTCTTCCAGCTA
CTAAAAGGGCTGGGATTCTGTCATAGCCGCAATGTGCTACACAGGGACCTGAAGCCCCAGAACCTGCTAA
TAAACAGGAATGGGGAGCTGAAATTGGCTGATTTTGGCCTGGCTCGAGCCTTTGGGATTCCCGTCCGCTG
TTACTCAGCTGANGTGGTCACACTGTGGTACCGCCCACCGGATGTCCTCTTTGGGGCCAAGCTGTACTCC
ACGTCCATCGACATGTGGTCAGCCGGCTGCATCTTTGC
